Addgene plasmid #118445: pDRF1-GW yoeCFP-T2A-mCherry
Purpose: Produces equimolar expression of yoeCFP and mCherry
Depositing lab: Bas Teusink. Depositing organization: Vrije Universiteit Amsterdam. Publication: In vivo characterisation of fluorescent proteins in budding yeast. Botman D, de Groot DH, Schmidt P, Goedhart J, Teusink B. Sci Rep. 2019 Feb 19;9(1):2234. doi: 10.1038/s41598-019-38913-z. PubMed 30783202.
Backbone
  Vector backbone: pDRF1-GW
  Vector type: Yeast Expression
  Selectable markers: URA3
Growth in bacteria
  Bacterial resistance: Ampicillin, 100 μg/mL
  Growth temperature: 37°C
  Growth strain: DH5alpha
  Copy number: High Copy
Gene/Insert
  Gene/Insert name: yoeCFP-T2A-mCherry
  Species: Synthetic
  Cloning method: Restriction Enzyme; 5′ cloning site unknown (unknown if destroyed); 3′ cloning site unknown (unknown if destroyed)
  Sequencing primers: 5′ AACAATCGTTAATAATTAATTAATTGG; 3′ GAGTCACTTTAAAATTTGTATACAC
Terms and licenses: Academic/Nonprofit Terms; Industry Terms: Not Available to Industry
How to cite: pDRF1-GW yoeCFP-T2A-mCherry was a gift from Bas Teusink (Addgene plasmid # 118445 ; http://n2t.net/addgene:118445 ; RRID:Addgene_118445)
