[The description below was written by a language model from this plasmid's Addgene catalogue record and pLannotate feature annotations shown in this document.]
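Description:
pDRF1-GW yoeCFP-T2A-mCherry is an 8,460 nt episomal yeast expression plasmid built on the Gateway-compatible pDRF1-GW backbone. It is a shuttle vector. In E. coli it replicates from a high-copy ColE1/pUC-type origin and is selected with ampicillin through the β-lactamase gene. In Saccharomyces cerevisiae it is maintained by the 2μ origin and selected by uracil prototrophy through URA3 with its own promoter, a marker that can also be counterselected with 5-FOA. An f1 origin and remnants of a lac promoter/lacZα region and a pBluescript-type polylinker are carried over from the parental cloning vector.

The synthetic insert sits between attB1 and attB2 recombination sites. It consists of a cyan fluorescent protein coding sequence (annotated by similarity as an Aequorea-derived CFP, corresponding to the yoeCFP named in the record) followed by mCherry. The roughly 80 nt gap between the two annotated coding regions is consistent with the T2A peptide named in the title, although the feature table does not annotate it. A T2A sequence causes ribosomal skipping during translation, so a single transcript yields two separate proteins in near-equimolar amounts, which matches the stated purpose. The ADH1 terminator lies downstream of the cassette. The driving promoter is not stated in the catalogue fields or explicitly annotated; the region upstream of attB1 shows only fragmentary matches to yeast genomic sequences.

The associated study characterised fluorescent proteins in vivo in budding yeast. In that setting, co-produced mCherry can plausibly serve as an internal reference for normalising the cyan signal to expression level.
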