Features (pLannotate 1.2.2; 26 found; start..end, strand, type, name):
      3..257     -  CDS            BRP1 (fragment): BRP1_YEAST - Protein predicted: Swiss-Prot protein existence level 4. From Saccharomyces cerevisiae (strain ATCC 204508 / S288c) (Baker's yeast).
    359..375     -  promoter       ARG4 promoter (fragment): S. cerevisiae ARG4
    480..563     +  CDS            YG007_YEAST: Protein predicted: Swiss-Prot protein existence level 4. From Saccharomyces cerevisiae (strain ATCC 204508 / S288c) (Baker's yeast).
    800..824     +  protein_bind   attB1: mutant version of attB; recombination site for the Gateway® BP reaction BP Clonase™
    835..1548    +  CDS            CGFP: CGFP is a basic (constitutively fluorescent) cyan fluorescent protein published in 2000, derived from Aequorea victoria. It has low acid sensitivity.
   1630..2337    +  CDS            mCherry: mCherry is a basic (constitutively fluorescent) red fluorescent protein published in 2004, derived from Discosoma sp.. It is reported to be a very rapidly-maturing monomer with low acid sensitivity.
   2350..2374    -  protein_bind   attB2: mutant version of attB; recombination site for the Gateway® BP reaction BP Clonase™
   2402..2428    +  misc_feature   MCS (fragment): pBluescript multiple cloning site
   2437..2455    -  promoter       T7 promoter: promoter for bacteriophage T7 RNA polymerase
   2456..2599    +  CDS            ADH1 (fragment): ADH1_YEAST - Also known as ADC1. Experimental evidence at protein level: Swiss-Prot protein existence level 1. This isozyme preferentially catalyzes the conversion of primary unbranched alcohols to their corresponding aldehydes. Also shows activity toward secondary alcohols. From Saccharomyces cerevisiae (strain ATCC 204508 / S288c) (Baker's yeast).
   2603..2790    +  terminator     ADH1 terminator: S. cerevisiae ADH1; transcription terminator for the S. cerevisiae alcohol dehydrogenase 1 (ADH1) gene
   2798..2955    +  CDS            lacZα (fragment): LacZα fragment of β-galactosidase; lacZ fragment
   2961..3012    -  misc_feature   bom (fragment): basis of mobility region from pBR322
   3017..3100    +  CDS            RAF1 (fragment): RAF_YEAST - Experimental evidence at transcript level: Swiss-Prot protein existence level 2. Antagonizes transcriptional repression of recombinase FLP by REP1-REP2. May play a role in plasmid partitioning. From Saccharomyces cerevisiae (strain ATCC 204508 / S288c) (Baker's yeast).
   3254..4600    -  rep_origin     2μ ori: yeast 2μ plasmid origin of replication
   4605..4621    -  promoter       tet promoter (fragment): E. coli promoter for tetracycline efflux protein gene
   4711..5514    -  CDS            URA3: orotidine-5'-phosphate decarboxylase, required for uracil biosynthesis; S. cerevisiae URA3; yeast auxotrophic marker, counterselectable with 5-fluoroorotic acid (5-FOA)
   5515..5730    -  promoter       URA3 promoter: S. cerevisiae URA3
   5841..5945    +  promoter       AmpR promoter: bla
   5946..6806    +  CDS            AmpR: β-lactamase; bla; confers resistance to ampicillin, carbenicillin, and related antibiotics
   6977..7565    +  rep_origin     ori: high-copy-number ColE1/pMB1/pBR322/pUC origin of replication
   7748..7840    +  CDS            lacI (fragment): lac repressor; lacI; The lac repressor binds to the lac operator to inhibit transcription in E. coli. This inhibition can be relieved by adding lactose or isopropyl-β-D-thiogalactopyranoside (IPTG).
   7853..7874    +  protein_bind   CAP binding site: CAP binding activates transcription in the presence of cAMP. E. coli catabolite activator protein
   7889..7919    +  promoter       lac promoter: promoter for the E. coli lac operon
   7927..7943    +  protein_bind   lac operator: The lac repressor binds to the lac operator to inhibit transcription in E. coli. This inhibition can be relieved by adding lactose or isopropyl-β-D-thiogalactopyranoside (IPTG). lac repressor encoded by lacI
   8024..8452    -  rep_origin     f1 ori (sequence partly withheld): f1 bacteriophage origin of replication; arrow indicates direction of (+) strand synthesis
>Addgene plasmid #118445 | pDRF1-GW yoeCFP-T2A-mCherry | addgene full sequence | sequence record 236920 | Addgene NGS Result
CAAGCTTCCTGAAACGGAGAAACATAAACAGGCATTGCTGGGATCACCCATACATCACTCTGTTTTGCCT
GACCTTTTCCGGTAATTTGAAAACAAACCCGGTCTCGAAGCGGAGATCCGGCGATAATTACCGCAGAAAT
AAACCCATACACGAGACGTAGAACCAGCCGCACATGGCCGGAGAAACTCCTGCGAGAATTTCGTAAACTC
GCGCGCATTGCATCTGTATTTCCTAATGCGGCACTTCCAGGCCTCGATCGAGACCGTTTATCCATTGCTT
TTTTGTTGTCTTTTTCCCTCGTTCACAGAAAGTCTGAAGAAGCTATAGTAGAACTATGAGCTTTTTTTGT
TTCTGTTTTCCTTTTTTTTTTTTTTACCTCTGTGGAAATTGTTACTCTCACACTCTTTAGTTCGTTTGTT
TGTTTTGTTTATTCCAATTATGACCGGTGACGAAACGTGGTCGATGGTGGGTACCGCTTATGCTCCCCTC
CATTAGTTTCGATTATATAAAAAGGCCAAATATTGTATTATTTTCAAATGTCCTATCATTATCGTCTAAC
ATCTAATTTCTCTTAAATTTTTTCTCTTTCTTTCCTATAACACCAATAGTGAAAATCTTTTTTTCTTCTA
TATCTACAAAAACTTTTTTTTTCTATCAACCTCGTTGATAAATTTTTTCTTTAACAATCGTTAATAATTA
ATTAATTGGAAAATAACCATTTTTTCTCTCTTTTATACACACATTCAAAAGAAAGAAAAAAAATATACCC
CAGCCTCGACTAGTGAATTCGCGGCCATCACAAGTTTGTACAAAAAAGCAGGCTGCTAGCCACCATGTCT
AAAGGTGAAGAATTATTCACTGGTGTTGTCCCAATTTTGGTTGAATTAGATGGTGATGTTAATGGTCACA
AATTTTCTGTCTCCGGTGAAGGTGAAGGTGATGCTACTTACGGTAAATTGACCTTAAAATTTATTTGTAC
TACTGGTAAATTGCCAGTTCCATGGCCAACCTTAGTCACTACTTTAACTTGGGGTGTTCAATGTTTTTCT
AGATACCCAGATCATATGAAACAACATGACTTTTTCAAGTCTGCCATGCCAGAAGGTTATGTTCAAGAAA
GAACTATTTTTTTCAAAGATGACGGTAACTACAAGACCAGAGCTGAAGTCAAGTTTGAAGGTGATACCTT
AGTTAATAGAATCGAATTAAAAGGTATTGATTTTAAAGAAGATGGTAACATTTTAGGTCACAAATTGGAA
TACATTTATAACTCTCACAATGTTTACATCACTGCTGACAAACAAAAGAATGGTATCAAAGCTAACTTCA
AAATTAGACACAACATTGAAGATGGTTCTGTTCAATTAGCTGACCATTATCAACAAAATACTCCAATTGG
TGATGGTCCAGTCTTGTTACCAGACAACCATTACTTATCCACTCAATCTGCCTTATCCAAAGATCCAAAC
GAAAAGAGAGACCACATGGTCTTGTTAGAATTTGTTACTGCTGCTGGTATTACCCATGGTATGGATGAAT
TGTACAAATCCGGAGAGGGCAGAGGAAGTCTTCTAACATGCGGTGACGTGGAGGAGAATCCCGGCCCTGG
GGATCCACCGGTCGCCACCATGGTGAGCAAGGGCGAGGAGGATAACATGGCCATCATCAAGGAGTTCATG
CGCTTCAAGGTGCACATGGAGGGCTCCGTGAACGGCCACGAGTTCGAGATCGAGGGCGAGGGCGAGGGCC
GCCCCTACGAGGGCACCCAGACCGCCAAGCTGAAGGTGACCAAGGGTGGCCCCCTGCCCTTCGCCTGGGA
CATCCTGTCCCCTCAGTTCATGTACGGCTCCAAGGCCTACGTGAAGCACCCCGCCGACATCCCCGACTAC
TTGAAGCTGTCCTTCCCCGAGGGCTTCAAGTGGGAGCGCGTGATGAACTTCGAGGACGGCGGCGTGGTGA
CCGTGACCCAGGACTCCTCCCTGCAGGACGGCGAGTTCATCTACAAGGTGAAGCTGCGCGGCACCAACTT
CCCCTCCGACGGCCCCGTAATGCAGAAGAAGACCATGGGCTGGGAGGCCTCCTCCGAGCGGATGTACCCC
GAGGACGGCGCCCTGAAGGGCGAGATCAAGCAGAGGCTGAAGCTGAAGGACGGCGGCCACTACGACGCTG
AGGTCAAGACCACCTACAAGGCCAAGAAGCCCGTGCAGCTGCCCGGCGCCTACAACGTCAACATCAAGTT
GGACATCACCTCCCACAACGAGGACTACACCATCGTGGAACAGTACGAACGCGCCGAGGGCCGCCACTCC
ACCGGCGGCATGGACGAGCTGTACAAGTAAAGCGGCCGCACCCAGCTTTCTTGTACAAAGTGGTGTAGTT
AATTCATGATGGCCGCTGCAGGTCGACCTCGAGGGGGGGCCCGGTACCCAATTCGCCCTATAGTGAGTCG
TATTACGCGCGGATCCAGCTTTGGACTTCTTCGCCAGAGGTTTGGTCAAGTCTCCAATCAAGGTTGTCGG
CTTGTCTACCTTGCCAAAAATTTACGAAAAGATGGAAAAGGGTCAAATCGTTGGTAGATACGTTGTTGAC
ACTTCTAAATAAGCGAATTTCTTATGATTTATGATTTTTATTATTAAATAAGTTATAAAAAAAATAAGTG
TATACAAATTTTAAAGTGACTCTTAGGTTTTAAAACGAAAATTCTTATTCTTGAGTAACTCTTTCCTGTA
GGTCAGGTTGCTTTCTCAGGTATAGCATGAGGTCGCTCTTATTGACCACACCTCTACCGGCATGCCAATT
CACTGGCCGTCGTTTTACAACGTCGTGACTGGGAAAACCCTGGCGTTACCCAACTTAATCGCCTTGCAGC
ACATCCCCCTTTCGCCAGCTGGCGTAATAGCGAAGAGGCCCGCACCGATCGCCCTTCCCAACAGTTGCGC
AGCCTGAATGGCGAATGGCGCCTGATGCGGTATTTTCTCCTTACGCATCTGTGCGGTATTTCACACCGCA
TAATCGGATCGTACTTGTTACCCATCATTGAATTTTGAACATCCGAACCTGGGAGTTTTCCCTGAAACAG
ATAGTATATTTGAACCTGTATAATAATATATAGTCTAGCGCTTTACGGAAGACAATGTATGTATTTCGGT
TCCTGGAGAAACTATTGCATCTATTGCATAGGTAATCTTGCACGTCGCATCCCCGGTTCATTTTCTGCGT
TTCCATCTTGCACTTCAATAGCATATCTTTGTTAACGAAGCATCTGTGCTTCATTTTGTAGAACAAAAAT
GCAACGCGAGAGCGCTAATTTTTCAAACAAAGAATCTGAGCTGCATTTTTACAGAACAGAAATGCAACGC
GAAAGCGCTATTTTACCAACGAAGAATCTGTGCTTCATTTTTGTAAAACAAAAATGCAACGCGAGAGCGC
TAATTTTTCAAACAAAGAATCTGAGCTGCATTTTTACAGAACAGAAATGCAACGCGAGAGCGCTATTTTA
CCAACAAAGAATCTATACTTCTTTTTTGTTCTACAAAAATGCATCCCGAGAGCGCTATTTTTCTAACAAA
GCATCTTAGATTACTTTTTTTCTCCTTTGTGCGCTCTATAATGCAGTCTCTTGATAACTTTTTGCACTGT
AGGTCCGTTAAGGTTAGAAGAAGGCTACTTTGGTGTCTATTTTCTCTTCCATAAAAAAAGCCTGACTCCA
CTTCCCGCGTTTACTGATTACTAGCGAAGCTGCGGGTGCATTTTTTCAAGATAAAGGCATCCCCGATTAT
ATTCTATACCGATGTGGATTGCGCATACTTTGTGAACAGAAAGTGATAGCGTTGATGATTCTTCATTGGT
CAGAAAATTATGAACGGTTTCTTCTATTTTGTCTCTATATACTACGTATAGGAAATGTTTACATTTTCGT
ATTGTTTTCGATTCACTCTATGAATAGTTCTTACTACAATTTTTTTGTCTAAAGAGTAATACTAGAGATA
AACATAAAAAATGTAGAGGTCGAGTTTAGATGCAAGTTCAAGGAGCGAAAGGTGGATGGGTAGGTTATAT
AGGGATATAGCACAGAGATATATAGCAAAGAGATACTTTTGAGCAATGTTTGTGGAAGCGGTATTCGCAA
TATTTTAGTAGCTCGTTACAGTCCGGTGCGTTTTTGGTTTTTTGAAAGTGCGTCTTCAGAGCGCTTTTGG
TTTTCAAAAGCGCTCTGAAGTTCCTATACTTTCTAGCTAGAGAATAGGAACTTCGGAATAGGAACTTCAA
AGCGTTTCCGAAAACGAGCGCTTCCGAAAATGCAACGCGAGCTGCGCACATACAGCTCACTGTTCACGTC
GCACCTATATCTGCGTGTTGCCTGTATATATATATACATGAGAAGAACGGCATAGTGCGTGTTTATGCTT
AAATGCGTACTTATATGCGTCTATTTATGTAGGATGAAAGGTAGTCTAGTACCTCCTGTGATATTATCCC
ATTCCATGCGGGGTATCGTATGCTTCCTTCAGCACTACCCTTTAGCTGTTCTATATGCTGCCACTCCTCA
ATTGGATTAGTCTCATCCTTCAATGCTATCATTTCCTTTGATATTGGATCGATCCGATGATAAGCTGTCA
AACATGAGAATTGGGTAATAACTGATATAATTAAATTGAAGCTCTAATTTGTGAGTTTAGTATACATGCA
TTTACTTATAATACAGTTTTTTAGTTTTGCTGGCCGCATCTTCTCAAATATGCTTCCCAGCCTGCTTTTC
TGTAACGTTCACCCTCTACCTTAGCATCCCTTCCCTTTGCAAATAGTCCTCTTCCAACAATAATAATGTC
AGATCCTGTAGAGACCACATCATCCACGGTTCTATACTGTTGACCCAATGCGTCTCCCTTGTCATCTAAA
CCCACACCGGGTGTCATAATCAACCAATCGTAACCTTCATCTCTTCCACCCATGTCTCTTTGAGCAATAA
AGCCGATAACAAAATCTTTGTCGCTCTTCGCAATGTCAACAGTACCCTTAGTATATTCTCCAGTAGATAG
GGAGCCCTTGCATGACAATTCTGCTAACATCAAAAGGCCTCTAGGTTCCTTTGTTACTTCTTCTGCCGCC
TGCTTCAAACCGCTAACAATACCTGGGCCCACCACACCGTGTGCATTCGTAATGTCTGCCCATTCTGCTA
TTCTGTATACACCCGCAGAGTACTGCAATTTGACTGTATTACCAATGTCAGCAAATTTTCTGTCTTCGAA
GAGTAAAAAATTGTACTTGGCGGATAATGCCTTTAGCGGCTTAACTGTGCCCTCCATGGAAAAATCAGTC
AAGATATCCACATGTGTTTTTAGTAAACAAATTTTGGGACCTAATGCTTCAACTAACTCCAGTAATTCCT
TGGTGGTACGAACATCCAATGAAGCACACAAGTTTGTTTGCTTTTCGTGCATGATATTAAATAGCTTGGC
AGCAACAGGACTAGGATGAGTAGCAGCACGTTCCTTATATGTAGCTTTCGACATGATTTATCTTCGTTTC
CTGCATGTTTTTGTTCTGTGCAGTTGGGTTAAGAATACTGGGCAATTTCATGTTTCTTCAACACTACATA
TGCGTATATATACCAATCTAAGTCTGTGCTCCTTCCTTCGTTCTTCCTTCTGTTCGGAGATTACCGAATC
AAAAAAATTTCAAGGAAACCGAAATCAAAAAAAAGAATAAAAAAAAAATGATGAATTGAAAAGCTAATTC
TTGAAGACGAAAGGGCCTCGTGATACGCCTATTTTTATAGGTTAATGTCATGATAATAATGGTTTCTTAG
ACGTCAGGTGGCACTTTTCGGGGAAATGTGCGCGGAACCCCTATTTGTTTATTTTTCTAAATACATTCAA
ATATGTATCCGCTCATGAGACAATAACCCTGATAAATGCTTCAATAATATTGAAAAAGGAAGAGTATGAG
TATTCAACATTTCCGTGTCGCCCTTATTCCCTTTTTTGCGGCATTTTGCCTTCCTGTTTTTGCTCACCCA
GAAACGCTGGTGAAAGTAAAAGATGCTGAAGATCAGTTGGGTGCACGAGTGGGTTACATCGAACTGGATC
TCAACAGCGGTAAGATCCTTGAGAGTTTTCGCCCCGAAGAACGTTTTCCAATGATGAGCACTTTTAAAGT
TCTGCTATGTGGCGCGGTATTATCCCGTATTGACGCCGGGCAAGAGCAACTCGGTCGCCGCATACACTAT
TCTCAGAATGACTTGGTTGAGTACTCACCAGTCACAGAAAAGCATCTTACGGATGGCATGACAGTAAGAG
AATTATGCAGTGCTGCCATAACCATGAGTGATAACACTGCGGCCAACTTACTTCTGACAACGATCGGAGG
ACCGAAGGAGCTAACCGCTTTTTTGCACAACATGGGGGATCATGTAACTCGCCTTGATCGTTGGGAACCG
GAGCTGAATGAAGCCATACCAAACGACGAGCGTGACACCACGATGCCTGTAGCAATGGCAACAACGTTGC
GCAAACTATTAACTGGCGAACTACTTACTCTAGCTTCCCGGCAACAATTAATAGACTGGATGGAGGCGGA
TAAAGTTGCAGGACCACTTCTGCGCTCGGCCCTTCCGGCTGGCTGGTTTATTGCTGATAAATCTGGAGCC
GGTGAGCGTGGGTCTCGCGGTATCATTGCAGCACTGGGGCCAGATGGTAAGCCCTCCCGTATCGTAGTTA
TCTACACGACGGGGAGTCAGGCAACTATGGATGAACGAAATAGACAGATCGCTGAGATAGGTGCCTCACT
GATTAAGCATTGGTAACTGTCAGACCAAGTTTACTCATATATACTTTAGATTGATTTAAAACTTCATTTT
TAATTTAAAAGGATCTAGGTGAAGATCCTTTTTGATAATCTCATGACCAAAATCCCTTAACGTGAGTTTT
CGTTCCACTGAGCGTCAGACCCCGTAGAAAAGATCAAAGGATCTTCTTGAGATCCTTTTTTTCTGCGCGT
AATCTGCTGCTTGCAAACAAAAAAACCACCGCTACCAGCGGTGGTTTGTTTGCCGGATCAAGAGCTACCA
ACTCTTTTTCCGAAGGTAACTGGCTTCAGCAGAGCGCAGATACCAAATACTGTTCTTCTAGTGTAGCCGT
AGTTAGGCCACCACTTCAAGAACTCTGTAGCACCGCCTACATACCTCGCTCTGCTAATCCTGTTACCAGT
GGCTGCTGCCAGTGGCGATAAGTCGTGTCTTACCGGGTTGGACTCAAGACGATAGTTACCGGATAAGGCG
CAGCGGTCGGGCTGAACGGGGGGTTCGTGCACACAGCCCAGCTTGGAGCGAACGACCTACACCGAACTGA
GATACCTACAGCGTGAGCTATGAGAAAGCGCCACGCTTCCCGAAGGGAGAAAGGCGGACAGGTATCCGGT
AAGCGGCAGGGTCGGAACAGGAGAGCGCACGAGGGAGCTTCCAGGGGGAAACGCCTGGTATCTTTATAGT
CCTGTCGGGTTTCGCCACCTCTGACTTGAGCGTCGATTTTTGTGATGCTCGTCAGGGGGGCGGAGCCTAT
GGAAAAACGCCAGCAACGCGGCCTTTTTACGGTTCCTGGCCTTTTGCTGGCCTTTTGCTCACATGTTCTT
TCCTGCGTTATCCCCTGATTCTGTGGATAACCGTATTACCGCCTTTGAGTGAGCTGATACCGCTCGCCGC
AGCCGAACGACCGAGCGCAGCGAGTCAGTGAGCGAGGAAGCGGAAGAGCGCCCAATACGCAAACCGCCTC
TCCCCGCGCGTTGGCCGATTCATTAATGCAGCTGGCACGACAGGTTTCCCGACTGGAAAGCGGGCAGTGA
GCGCAACGCAATTAATGTGAGTTAGCTCACTCATTAGGCACCCCAGGCTTTACACTTTATGCTTCCGGCT
CGTATGTTGTGTGGAATTGTGAGCGGATAACAATTTCACACAGGAAACAGCTATGACCATGATTACGCCA
AGCTTACCGCATCAGGAAATTGTAAGCGTTAATATTTTGTTAAAATTCGCGTTAAATTTTTGTTAAATCA
GCTCATTTTTTAACCAATAGGCCGAAATCGGCAAAATCCCTTATAAATCAAAAGAATAGACCGAGATAGG
GT
[37 nt withheld, positions 8123-8159]
AAAGAACGTGGACTCCAACGTCAAAGG
[49 nt withheld, positions 8187-8235]
T
[91 nt withheld, positions 8237-8327]
G
[124 nt withheld, positions 8329-8452]
CCATTCGC
